>Addgene plasmid #25650 | pCDF1-p18INK4c | depositor partial sequence | sequence record 12040 | Author sequence
CCCGGGACCTGGCGGGGCCGGCATGACGGGCTTCTCGGGGGCCCGCCGCACGCCCGGCAGCCTCCGGAGA
CGCGCGCCGAGCCCGGCTCCCACGGCCTCTGAGGCTCGGCGGGGCTGCGGCTGCCTGGCGGGCGGGCTCC
GGAGCTTTCCTGAGCGGCATTAGCCCACGGCTTGGCCCGGACGCGACCAAAGGCTCTTCTGGAGAAGCCC
AGAGCACTGGGCAATCGTTACGACCTGTAACTTGAGGGCCACCGAACTGCTACTCCCGTTCGCCTTTGGC
GATCATCTTTTAACCCTCCGGAGCACGTCAGCATCCAGCCACCGCGGCGCTCTCCCAGCAGCGGAGGACC
CAGGACTATCCCTTCGGCGAGACGGATGGAAACCGAGCCCCCTGGAGGACCTGCCCCTGCAGTTCTGCCT
CACACGGCTCAAGTCACCACCGTGAACAAGGGACCCTAAAGAATGGCCGAGCCTTGGGGGAACGAGTTGG
CGTCCGCAGCTGCCAGGGGGGACCTAGAGCAACTTACTAGTTTGTTGCAAAATAATGTAAACGTCAATGC
ACAAAATGGATTTGGAAGGACTGCGCTGCAGGTTATGAAACTTGGAAATCCCGAGATTGCCAGGAGACTG
CTACTTAGAGGTGCTAATCCCGATTTGAAAGACCGAACTGGTTTCGCTGTCATTCATGATGCGGCCAGAG
CAGGTTTCCTGGACACTTTACAGACTTTGCTGGAGTTTCAAGCTGATGTTAACATCGAGGATAATGAAGG
GAACCTGCCCTTGCACTTGGCTGCCAAAGAAGGCCACCTCCGGGTGGTGGAGTTCCTGGTGAAGCACACG
GCCAGCAATGTGGGGCATCGGAACCATAAGGGGGACACCGCCTGTGATTTGGCCAGGCTCTATGGGAGGA
ATGAGGTTGTTAGCCTGATGCAGGCAAACGGGGCTGGGGGAGCCACAAATCTTCAATAAACGTGGGGAGG
GCTCCCCCACGTTGCCTCTACTTTATCAATTAACTGAGTAGCTCTCCTGACTTTTAATGTCATTTGTTAA
AATACAGTTCTGTCATATGTTAAGCAGCTAAATTTTCTGAAACTGCATAAGTGAAAATCTTACAACAGGC
TTATGAATATATTTAAGCAACATCTTTTTAACCTGCAAAATCTGTTCTAACATGTAATTGCAGATAACTT
TGACTTTCTTCTGAATATTTTATCTTTCCTTGGCTTTTCCCTTGCTTCCCCTTTTGCCAATCTCAACACC
CAAGTTGAAGACTTTGTTTTTAAAATGGTTTGTCCTGATGCTTTTGTCTAATTAAAACACTTTCAAAACA
GGAAAAAAAAAAAAAAAAAAGGGCGGCCGC
