>Addgene plasmid #25650 | pCDF1-p18INK4c | addgene partial sequence | sequence record 31635 | 25650 with LNCX
TCTAGAGCCGGGACCTGGCGGGGCCGGCATGACGGGCTTCTCGGGGGCCCGCCGCACGCCCGGCAGCCTC
CGGAGACGCGCGCCGAGCCCGGCTCCCACGGCCTCTGAGGCTCGGCGGGGCTGCGGCTGCCTGGCGGGCG
GGCTCCGGAGCTTTCCTGAGCGGCATTAGCCCACGGCTTGGCCCGGACGCGACCAAAGGCTCTTCTGGAG
AAGCCCAGAGCACTGGGCAATCGTTACGACCTGTAACTTGAGGGCCACCGAACTGCTACTCCCGTTCGCC
TTTGGCGATCATCTTTTAACCCTCCGGAGCACGTCAGCATCCAGCCACCGCGGCGCTCTCCCAGCAGCGG
AGGACCCAGGACTATCCCTTCGGCGAGACGGATGGAAACCGAGCCCCCTGGAGGACCTGCCCCTGCAGTT
CTGCCTCACACGGCTCAAGTCACCACCGTGAACAAGGGACCCTAAAGAATGGCCGAGCCTTGGGGGAACG
AGTTGGCGTCCGCAGCTGCCAGGGGGGACCTAGAGCAACTTACTAGTTTGTTGCAAAATAATGTAAACGT
CAATGCACAAAATGGATTTGGAAGGACTGCGCTGCAGGTTATGAAACTTGGAAATCCCGAGATTGCCAGG
AGACTGCTACTTAGAGGTGCTAATCCCGATTTGAAAGACCGAACT
