[The description below was written by a language model from this plasmid's Addgene catalogue record.]
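Description:
pCDF1-p18INK4c is a lentiviral mammalian expression plasmid built on the commercial pCDF1-MCS2-EF1-Puro backbone (about 6.6 kb without insert). It is maintained in bacteria as a high-copy plasmid under ampicillin selection. The recorded host is a recombination-deficient strain of the type commonly chosen to keep the repeated terminal sequences of lentiviral vectors stable. In mammalian cells, transduced or transfected populations are selected with puromycin. As the backbone name indicates, the puromycin resistance gene is driven by an EF1 promoter in a cassette separate from the multiple cloning site.

The payload is a roughly 1.35 kb human CDKN2C insert (p18INK4c, corresponding to the reference transcript for this gene), cloned between SmaI and NotI sites that both remain intact. p18INK4c belongs to the INK4 family of cyclin-dependent kinase inhibitors, which bind CDK4 and CDK6 and restrain G1-to-S cell cycle progression. The record does not state which promoter drives the insert, and it lists no epitope tags or reporters. No feature table is supplied, so the viral elements (LTRs, packaging signal and so on) can only be inferred from the vector type.

The construct is intended for packaging into lentiviral particles to achieve stable, puromycin-selectable expression of p18INK4c in human cells. The associated publication identifies p18INK4c as a tumour suppressor gene in glioblastoma multiforme. This fits use of the plasmid to introduce the gene into tumour-derived cells and assess its effects on growth, although the catalogue fields themselves do not spell out the specific experiments.
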