Addgene plasmid #25650: pCDF1-p18INK4c
Depositing lab: Todd Waldman. Depositing organization: Georgetown University. Publication: Identification of p18 INK4c as a tumor suppressor gene in glioblastoma multiforme. Solomon DA, Kim JS, Jenkins S, Ressom H, Huang M, Coppa N, Mabanta L, Bigner D, Yan H, Jean W, Waldman T. Cancer Res. 2008 Apr 15. 68(8):2564-9. 10.1158/0008-5472.CAN-07-6388 PubMed 18381405.
Backbone
  Vector backbone: pCDF1-MCS2-EF1-Puro
  Backbone manufacturer: System Biosciences
  Backbone size w/o insert (bp): 6606
  Vector type: Mammalian Expression, Lentiviral
  Selectable markers: Puromycin
Growth in bacteria
  Bacterial resistance: Ampicillin, 100 μg/mL
  Growth temperature: 37°C
  Growth strain: Stbl3
  Copy number: High Copy
Gene/Insert
  Gene/Insert name: p18INK4c (alt names: CDKN2C; p18; INK4c)
  Species: H. sapiens (human)
  Insert size (bp): 1350
  GenBank ID: NM_001262
  Entrez Gene: CDKN2C (a.k.a. INK4C, p18, p18-INK4C)
  Cloning method: Restriction Enzyme; 5′ cloning site SmaI (not destroyed); 3′ cloning site NotI (not destroyed)
  Sequencing primers: 5′ atccacgctgttttgacctc; 3′ ccaacttctcggggactgt
Terms and licenses: Academic/Nonprofit Terms; Industry Terms: Not Available to Industry
How to cite: pCDF1-p18INK4c was a gift from Todd Waldman (Addgene plasmid # 25650 ; http://n2t.net/addgene:25650 ; RRID:Addgene_25650)
